Addgene plasmid #12016: pAG186 NID1 3'UTR
Depositing lab: David Bartel. Publication: The widespread impact of mammalian MicroRNAs on mRNA repression and evolution. Farh KK, Grimson A, Jan C, Lewis BP, Johnston WK, Lim LP, Burge CB, Bartel DP. Science. 2005 Dec 16. 310(5755):1817-21. 10.1126/science.1121158 PubMed 16308420.
Backbone
  Vector backbone: pIS2
  Backbone manufacturer: pIS2 derived from pRL-SV40 (Promega)
  Backbone size w/o insert (bp): 3700
  Vector type: Mammalian Expression, Luciferase
Growth in bacteria
  Bacterial resistance: Ampicillin, 100 μg/mL
  Growth temperature: 37°C
  Growth strain: DH5alpha
  Copy number: High Copy
Gene/Insert
  Gene/Insert name: N19 3'UTR (alt name: NID1)
  Species: H. sapiens (human)
  Insert size (bp): 985
  GenBank ID: NM_002508
  Entrez Gene: NID1 (a.k.a. NID)
  Cloning method: Restriction Enzyme; 5′ cloning site AgeI (not destroyed); 3′ cloning site SpeI (not destroyed)
  Sequencing primers: 5′ EBV rev primer (GTGGTTTGTCCAAACTCATC)
Terms and licenses: Academic/Nonprofit Terms; Industry Terms: Not Available to Industry
Depositor comments: NID1 3'UTR in renilla luciferase reporter plasmid.
How to cite: pAG186 NID1 3'UTR was a gift from David Bartel (Addgene plasmid # 12016 ; http://n2t.net/addgene:12016 ; RRID:Addgene_12016)
