[The description below was written by a language model from this plasmid's Addgene catalogue record and pLannotate feature annotations shown in this document.]
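Description:
pAG186 NID1 3'UTR is a mammalian Renilla luciferase reporter plasmid carrying the 3' untranslated region of human nidogen 1 (NID1) downstream of the luciferase coding sequence. It is built on pIS2, a roughly 3.7 kb backbone derived from the commercial pRL-SV40 vector. It is propagated in E. coli as a high-copy plasmid through a ColE1/pUC-type origin, with ampicillin selection provided by β-lactamase expressed from its own bla promoter. The depositor's full sequence is about 4.7 kb, consistent with the backbone plus the recorded 985 bp insert.

In the expression cassette, the SV40 enhancer and early promoter drive transcription through a chimeric β-globin/immunoglobulin heavy chain intron, which generally improves mRNA processing and expression. A T7 promoter sits just upstream of the Rluc open reading frame and would permit in vitro transcription. The NID1 3'UTR fragment was cloned between AgeI and SpeI sites, both retained. It is not annotated in the feature table, but it presumably occupies the unannotated interval between the end of Rluc and the SV40 polyadenylation signal. The poly(A) signal and an adjacent short large T antigen fragment are annotated on the reverse strand, which probably reflects the bidirectional SV40 poly(A) region.

Because the UTR becomes part of the luciferase transcript, any regulatory elements within it affect Renilla luciferase output. Given the associated study on microRNA-mediated mRNA repression, the construct is suited to transfection assays testing whether microRNAs repress expression through sites in the NID1 3'UTR. The record does not name a particular microRNA, target site or normalisation control.
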