Features (pLannotate 1.2.2; 9 found; start..end, strand, type, name):
     62..419     +  promoter       SV40 promoter: SV40 enhancer and early promoter
    489..621     +  intron         chimeric intron: chimera between introns from human β-globin and immunoglobulin heavy chain genes
    666..684     +  promoter       T7 promoter: promoter for bacteriophage T7 RNA polymerase
    694..1629    +  CDS            Rluc: luciferase from the anthozoan coelenterate Renilla reniformis (sea pansy)
   2665..2786    -  polyA_signal   SV40 poly(A) signal: SV40 polyadenylation signal
   2809..2877    -  CDS            large T antigen (fragment): large T antigen from SV40 (simian virus 40)
   2919..3023    +  promoter       AmpR promoter: bla
   3024..3884    +  CDS            AmpR: β-lactamase; bla; confers resistance to ampicillin, carbenicillin, and related antibiotics
   4055..4643    +  rep_origin     ori: high-copy-number ColE1/pMB1/pBR322/pUC origin of replication
>Addgene plasmid #12016 | pAG186 NID1 3'UTR | depositor full sequence | sequence record 7174 | Author sequence
AGATCTGCGCAGCACCATGGCCTGAAATAACCTCTGAAAGAGGAACTTGGTTAGGTACCTTCTGAGGCGG
AAAGAACCAGCTGTGGAATGTGTGTCAGTTAGGGTGTGGAAAGTCCCCAGGCTCCCCAGCAGGCAGAAGT
ATGCAAAGCATGCATCTCAATTAGTCAGCAACCAGGTGTGGAAAGTCCCCAGGCTCCCCAGCAGGCAGAA
GTATGCAAAGCATGCATCTCAATTAGTCAGCAACCATAGTCCCGCCCCTAACTCCGCCCATCCCGCCCCT
AACTCCGCCCAGTTCCGCCCATTCTCCGCCCCATGGCTGACTAATTTTTTTTATTTATGCAGAGGCCGAG
GCCGCCTCGGCCTCTGAGCTATTCCAGAAGTAGTGAGGAGGCTTTTTTGGAGGCCTAGGCTTTTGCAAAA
AGCTTGATTCTTCTGACACAACAGTCTCGAACTTAAGCTGCAGAAGTTGGTCGTGAGGCACTGGGCAGGT
AAGTATCAAGGTTACAAGACAGGTTTAAGGAGACCAATAGAAACTGGGCTTGTCGAGACAGAGAAGACTC
TTGCGTTTCTGATAGGCACCTATTGGTCTTACTGACATCCACTTTGCCTTTCTCTCCACAGGTGTCCACT
CCCAGTTCAATTACAGCTCTTAAGGCTAGAGTACTTAATACGACTCACTATAGGCTAGCCACCATGACTT
CGAAAGTTTATGATCCAGAACAAAGGAAACGGATGATAACTGGTCCGCAGTGGTGGGCCAGATGTAAACA
AATGAATGTTCTTGATTCATTTATTAATTATTATGATTCAGAAAAACATGCAGAAAATGCTGTTATTTTT
TTACATGGTAACGCGGCCTCTTCTTATTTATGGCGACATGTTGTGCCACATATTGAGCCAGTAGCGCGGT
GTATTATACCAGACCTTATTGGTATGGGCAAATCAGGCAAATCTGGTAATGGTTCTTATAGGTTACTTGA
TCATTACAAATATCTTACTGCATGGTTTGAACTTCTTAATTTACCAAAGAAGATCATTTTTGTCGGCCAT
GATTGGGGTGCTTGTTTGGCATTTCATTATAGCTATGAGCATCAAGATAAGATCAAAGCAATAGTTCACG
CTGAAAGTGTAGTAGATGTGATTGAATCATGGGATGAATGGCCTGATATTGAAGAAGATATTGCGTTGAT
CAAATCTGAAGAAGGAGAAAAAATGGTTTTGGAGAATAACTTCTTCGTGGAAACCATGTTGCCATCAAAA
ATCATGAGAAAGTTAGAACCAGAAGAATTTGCAGCATATCTTGAACCATTCAAAGAGAAAGGTGAAGTTC
GTCGTCCAACATTATCATGGCCTCGTGAAATCCCGTTAGTAAAAGGTGGTAAACCTGACGTTGTACAAAT
TGTTAGGAATTATAATGCTTATCTACGTGCAAGTGATGATTTACCAAAAATGTTTATTGAATCGGACCCA
GGATTCTTTTCCAATGCTATTGTTGAAGGTGCCAAGAAGTTTCCTAATACTGAATTTGTCAAAGTAAAAG
GTCTTCATTTTTCGCAAGAAGATGCACCTGATGAAATGGGAAAATATATCAAATCGTTCGTTGAGCGAGT
TCTCAAAAATGAACAATAATTCTAGGAGCTCTATACCGGTCGTTGCCCTGACAACACCTTGGGAGTTGAC
TGTATCGAACGGAAATGAAGACAAGAGTGCCTTATTTCCTTTCCAAGTATTTCACAGCAACACTCTACTT
GAAGCAACTTGGTCCAGATTGAAAAGTGTCCTCTGGCTGAGTGGCCACTAGGCCCAGACCCAGCCCAGCC
TGAGCCCCAACAACAACTTTTCCCTCACTGTTCCCCAAAACATGCACCCTGGACTTCTCTAATAGAAAAG
TCTCCACCCCTACACAAGGACAGAACCCTCCACCCCTACCCCCAACCCTCAGACAGACTTATACACCCCT
GAGTGAGGATTACATGCCCATCCCAGTGTCCTAGGACCTTTTCCCAATACTAGCCCCCCAGTGGTGAACA
GAACCTCCCAAATTTGAGTTGCACCCTTCCCTGTGGCCTTATGAGCTCAGCCTCGCTTTGAGGTACCCAC
CGTCCTGTCAGCTCCTTGACCTATGAGCTGGGGCCTGACTAGGAAAAGTTGGGAGTTAAGGAGGAAATTA
GCATTCCTTAATGTTTTGTTTTGGTGCTCTGAATTTCTTCTTTATTATAGTCCTATAGTTTTACTCCTCA
GTTCCTCACCATCATCATCTTGTCTAAGACCCCCATTATAATATTCATGCGCTGCTTTTTCATCAAAACC
TACCCTGTCCTAGAGATCTATGGGCATTTGGTGGATGATAATGAGCAGCCCCTCCCAGATAGAATGTCAA
TATTTGAGCAGTAGGATATTGGCATTTGTTAGTTAAAGGCTTAAATCAAAAGAATGTCCAATGGTAGGAA
TTTCAAGGTGTAGGTCAGATATTTGAGAATAGGGGATTTTTTTGATGTGCCTTAAATTATACCAAAGATT
ACTAATTATTCCTCTTTGCCCAAAATACTTGCATCCAAGGTTCTAGTCTCTGTTGCTGTGCTGGTCTTTA
GCCCCACTGCTGGCACTGATGTCCCTCCTTTTTCACGACTAGTGTTCTAGAGCGGCCGCTTCGAGCAGAC
ATGATAAGATACATTGATGAGTTTGGACAAACCACAACTAGAATGCAGTGAAAAAAATGCTTTATTTGTG
AAATTTGTGATGCTATTGCTTTATTTGTAACCATTATAAGCTGCAATAAACAAGTTAACAACAACAATTG
CATTCATTTTATGTTTCAGGTTCAGGGGGAGGTGTGGGAGGTTTTTTAAAGCAAGTAAAACCTCTACAAA
TGTGGTAAAATCGATAAGGATCCAGGTGGCACTTTTCGGGGAAATGTGCGCGGAACCCCTATTTGTTTAT
TTTTCTAAATACATTCAAATATGTATCCGCTCATGAGACAATAACCCTGATAAATGCTTCAATAATATTG
AAAAAGGAAGAGTATGAGTATTCAACATTTCCGTGTCGCCCTTATTCCCTTTTTTGCGGCATTTTGCCTT
CCTGTTTTTGCTCACCCAGAAACGCTGGTGAAAGTAAAAGATGCTGAAGATCAGTTGGGTGCACGAGTGG
GTTACATCGAACTGGATCTCAACAGCGGTAAGATCCTTGAGAGTTTTCGCCCCGAAGAACGTTTTCCAAT
GATGAGCACTTTTAAAGTTCTGCTATGTGGCGCGGTATTATCCCGTATTGACGCCGGGCAAGAGCAACTC
GGTCGCCGCATACACTATTCTCAGAATGACTTGGTTGAGTACTCACCAGTCACAGAAAAGCATCTTACGG
ATGGCATGACAGTAAGAGAATTATGCAGTGCTGCCATAACCATGAGTGATAACACTGCGGCCAACTTACT
TCTGACAACGATCGGAGGACCGAAGGAGCTAACCGCTTTTTTGCACAACATGGGGGATCATGTAACTCGC
CTTGATCGTTGGGAACCGGAGCTGAATGAAGCCATACCAAACGACGAGCGTGACACCACGATGCCTGTAG
CAATGGCAACAACGTTGCGCAAACTATTAACTGGCGAACTACTTACTCTAGCTTCCCGGCAACAATTAAT
AGACTGGATGGAGGCGGATAAAGTTGCAGGACCACTTCTGCGCTCGGCCCTTCCGGCTGGCTGGTTTATT
GCTGATAAATCTGGAGCCGGTGAGCGTGGGTCTCGCGGTATCATTGCAGCACTGGGGCCAGATGGTAAGC
CCTCCCGTATCGTAGTTATCTACACGACGGGGAGTCAGGCAACTATGGATGAACGAAATAGACAGATCGC
TGAGATAGGTGCCTCACTGATTAAGCATTGGTAACTGTCAGACCAAGTTTACTCATATATACTTTAGATT
GATTTAAAACTTCATTTTTAATTTAAAAGGATCTAGGTGAAGATCCTTTTTGATAATCTCATGACCAAAA
TCCCTTAACGTGAGTTTTCGTTCCACTGAGCGTCAGACCCCGTAGAAAAGATCAAAGGATCTTCTTGAGA
TCCTTTTTTTCTGCGCGTAATCTGCTGCTTGCAAACAAAAAAACCACCGCTACCAGCGGTGGTTTGTTTG
CCGGATCAAGAGCTACCAACTCTTTTTCCGAAGGTAACTGGCTTCAGCAGAGCGCAGATACCAAATACTG
TTCTTCTAGTGTAGCCGTAGTTAGGCCACCACTTCAAGAACTCTGTAGCACCGCCTACATACCTCGCTCT
GCTAATCCTGTTACCAGTGGCTGCTGCCAGTGGCGATAAGTCGTGTCTTACCGGGTTGGACTCAAGACGA
TAGTTACCGGATAAGGCGCAGCGGTCGGGCTGAACGGGGGGTTCGTGCACACAGCCCAGCTTGGAGCGAA
CGACCTACACCGAACTGAGATACCTACAGCGTGAGCTATGAGAAAGCGCCACGCTTCCCGAAGGGAGAAA
GGCGGACAGGTATCCGGTAAGCGGCAGGGTCGGAACAGGAGAGCGCACGAGGGAGCTTCCAGGGGGAAAC
GCCTGGTATCTTTATAGTCCTGTCGGGTTTCGCCACCTCTGACTTGAGCGTCGATTTTTGTGATGCTCGT
CAGGGGGGCGGAGCCTATGGAAAAACGCCAGCAACGCGGCCTTTTTACGGTTCCTGGCCTTTTGCTGGCC
TTTTGCTCACATGGCTCGAC
