>Addgene plasmid #12016 | pAG186 NID1 3'UTR | addgene partial sequence | sequence record 18609 | 12016 with EBV-rev
GCTCGAGCGGCCGCTCTGAACAACTAGTCGTGAAAAAGGAGGGACATCAGTGCCAGCAGTGGGGCTAAAG
ACCAGCACAGCAACAGAGACTAGAACCTTGGATGCAAGTATTTTGGGCAAAGAGGAATAATTAGTAATCT
TTGGTATAATTTAAGGCACATCAAAAAAATCCCCTATTCTCAAATATCTGACCTACACCTTGAAATTCCT
ACCATTGGACATTCTTTTGATTTAAGCCTTTAACTAACAAATGCCAATATCCTACTGCTCAAATATTGAC
ATTCTATCTGGGAGGGGCTGCTCATTATCATCCACCAAATGCCCATAGATCTCTAGGACAGGGTAGGTTT
TGATGAAAAAGCAGCGCATGAATATTATAATGGGGGTCTTAGACAAGATGATGATGGTGAGGAACTGAGG
AGTAAAACTATAGGACTATAATAAAGAAGAAATTCAGAGCACCAAAACAAAACATTAAGGAATGCTAATT
TCCTCCTTAACTCCCAACTTTTCCTAGTCAGGCCCCGGCTCATAGGTCAAGGAGCTGACAGGACGGTGGG
TACCTCAAAGCGAGGCTGAGCTCATAAGGCCACAGGGAAGGGTGCAACTCAAATTTGGGAGGTTCTGTTC
ACCACTGGGGGGCTAGTATTGGGAAAAGGTCCTAGGACACTGGGATGGGCATGTAATCCTCACTCAGGGG
TGTATAAGTCTGTCTGAGGTTGGGGGTAGGGGTGGAGGGTTCTGTCCTTGTGTAGGGGTGGAGNTTTC
